Addgene plasmid #73991: Stagia3-Cre
Purpose: Cre in Stagia3 backbone; vector-Cre
Depositing lab: Connie Cepko. Depositing organization: Harvard Medical School. Publication: A gene regulatory network controls the binary fate decision of rod and bipolar cells in the vertebrate retina. Wang S, Sengel C, Emerson MM, Cepko CL. Dev Cell. 2014 Sep 8;30(5):513-27. doi: 10.1016/j.devcel.2014.07.018. Epub 2014 Aug 21. PubMed 25155555.
Backbone
  Vector backbone: stagia3
  Backbone manufacturer: Addgene, Plasmid #28177
  Backbone size w/o insert (bp): 3428
  Total vector size (bp): 4457
  Vector type: Mammalian Expression
Growth in bacteria
  Bacterial resistance: Ampicillin, 100 μg/mL
  Growth temperature: 37°C
  Growth strain: DH5alpha
  Copy number: Unknown
Gene/Insert
  Gene/Insert name: Cre
  Species: M. musculus (mouse)
  Insert size (bp): 1029
  Tag / fusion protein: Myc (C terminal on insert)
  Cloning method: Unknown
  Sequencing primers: 5′ AAAATAGGCTGTCCCCAGTG
Terms and licenses: Academic/Nonprofit Terms; Industry Terms: Not Available to Industry
How to cite: Stagia3-Cre was a gift from Connie Cepko (Addgene plasmid # 73991 ; http://n2t.net/addgene:73991 ; RRID:Addgene_73991)
