[The description below was written by a language model from this plasmid's Addgene catalogue record and pLannotate feature annotations shown in this document.]
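Description:
Stagia3-Cre is a roughly 4.5 kb mammalian expression-type plasmid in which the coding sequence for Cre recombinase has been placed in the Stagia3 backbone. It is propagated in E. coli using a high-copy ColE1/pUC-type origin and is selected with ampicillin through a β-lactamase gene driven by its own bla promoter. The catalogue lists the insert as about 1 kb with a C-terminal Myc tag. It gives the species as mouse, although the feature annotation identifies Cre as the site-specific recombinase of bacteriophage P1, which acts at loxP sites. The Myc tag is not annotated separately in the feature table.

No eukaryotic promoter is annotated upstream of Cre. Instead, the Cre reading frame is preceded by a synthetic polyadenylation signal and an RNA polymerase II transcriptional pause site from the human α2 globin gene, elements that typically insulate a cassette from read-through transcription originating in the plasmid backbone. Downstream lie a short β-globin-derived fragment and the rabbit β-globin poly(A) signal, which terminate and process the transcript. This layout, together with the depositor's note "vector-Cre", suggests a version of the vector without an inserted regulatory element, of the kind that could serve as a baseline control or as a recipient for candidate cis-regulatory sequences. The record does not state this use explicitly, nor does it name the promoter driving Cre. The associated publication concerns gene regulation of rod versus bipolar cell fate in the vertebrate retina. Remaining annotations (lac promoter/operator remnants, lacI fragments, an SV40 promoter fragment, the SV40 origin and poly(A) signal, and a partial RSF origin) appear to be backbone carry-over.
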