Features (pLannotate 1.2.2; 17 found; start..end, strand, type, name):
     49..637     -  rep_origin     ori: high-copy-number ColE1/pMB1/pBR322/pUC origin of replication
    808..1668    -  CDS            AmpR: β-lactamase; bla; confers resistance to ampicillin, carbenicillin, and related antibiotics
   1669..1773    -  promoter       AmpR promoter: bla
   1846..1894    +  polyA_signal   poly(A) signal: synthetic polyadenylation signal
   1908..1999    +  misc_feature   pause site: RNA polymerase II transcriptional pause signal from the human α2 globin gene
   2118..3142    +  CDS            Cre (fragment): site-specific recombinase Cre is a site-specific recombinase from bacteriophage P1. Recombination occurs at loxP sequences.
   3202..3273    +  CDS            HBB (fragment): HBB_PONPY - Experimental evidence at transcript level: Swiss-Prot protein existence level 2. Involved in oxygen transport from the lung to the various peripheral tissues. From Pongo pygmaeus (Bornean orangutan).
   3344..3399    +  polyA_signal   β-globin poly(A) signal: rabbit β-globin polyadenylation signal (Gil and Proudfoot, 1987)
   3784..3800    -  protein_bind   lac operator: The lac repressor binds to the lac operator to inhibit transcription in E. coli. This inhibition can be relieved by adding lactose or isopropyl-β-D-thiogalactopyranoside (IPTG). lac repressor encoded by lacI
   3808..3838    -  promoter       lac promoter: promoter for the E. coli lac operon
   3853..3874    -  protein_bind   CAP binding site: CAP binding activates transcription in the presence of cAMP. E. coli catabolite activator protein
   3887..3926    -  CDS            lacI (fragment): lac repressor; lacI; The lac repressor binds to the lac operator to inhibit transcription in E. coli. This inhibition can be relieved by adding lactose or isopropyl-β-D-thiogalactopyranoside (IPTG).
   3933..3955    +  promoter       SV40 promoter (fragment): SV40 enhancer and early promoter
   3979..4114    +  rep_origin     SV40 ori: SV40 origin of replication
   4134..4268    +  polyA_signal   SV40 poly(A) signal: SV40 polyadenylation signal
   4270..4324    -  CDS            lacI (fragment): lac repressor; lacI; The lac repressor binds to the lac operator to inhibit transcription in E. coli. This inhibition can be relieved by adding lactose or isopropyl-β-D-thiogalactopyranoside (IPTG).
   4326..4458    -  rep_origin     RSF ori (fragment): Plasmids containing the RSF 1030 origin of replication can be propagated in E. coli cells that contain additional plasmids with compatible origins.
>Addgene plasmid #73991 | Stagia3-Cre | addgene full sequence | sequence record 178617 | Addgene NGS Result
AGGCCAGCAAAAGGCCAGGAACCGTAAAAAGGCCGCGTTGCTGGCGTTTTTCCATAGGCTCCGCCCCCCT
GACGAGCATCACAAAAATCGACGCTCAAGTCAGAGGTGGCGAAACCCGACAGGACTATAAAGATACCAGG
CGTTTCCCCCTGGAAGCTCCCTCGTGCGCTCTCCTGTTCCGACCCTGCCGCTTACCGGATACCTGTCCGC
CTTTCTCCCTTCGGGAAGCGTGGCGCTTTCTCATAGCTCACGCTGTAGGTATCTCAGTTCGGTGTAGGTC
GTTCGCTCCAAGCTGGGCTGTGTGCACGAACCCCCCGTTCAGCCCGACCGCTGCGCCTTATCCGGTAACT
ATCGTCTTGAGTCCAACCCGGTAAGACACGACTTATCGCCACTGGCAGCAGCCACTGGTAACAGGATTAG
CAGAGCGAGGTATGTAGGCGGTGCTACAGAGTTCTTGAAGTGGTGGCCTAACTACGGCTACACTAGAAGA
ACAGTATTTGGTATCTGCGCTCTGCTGAAGCCAGTTACCTTCGGAAAAAGAGTTGGTAGCTCTTGATCCG
GCAAACAAACCACCGCTGGTAGCGGTGGTTTTTTTGTTTGCAAGCAGCAGATTACGCGCAGAAAAAAAGG
ATCTCAAGAAGATCCTTTGATCTTTTCTACGGGGTCTGACGCTCAGTGGAACGAAAACTCACGTTAAGGG
ATTTTGGTCATGAGATTATCAAAAAGGATCTTCACCTAGATCCTTTTAAATTAAAAATGAAGTTTTAAAT
CAATCTAAAGTATATATGAGTAAACTTGGTCTGACAGTTACCAATGCTTAATCAGTGAGGCACCTATCTC
AGCGATCTGTCTATTTCGTTCATCCATAGTTGCCTGACTCCCCGTCGTGTAGATAACTACGATACGGGAG
GGCTTACCATCTGGCCCCAGTGCTGCAATGATACCGCGAGACCCACGCTCACCGGCTCCAGATTTATCAG
CAATAAACCAGCCAGCCGGAAGGGCCGAGCGCAGAAGTGGTCCTGCAACTTTATCCGCCTCCATCCAGTC
TATTAATTGTTGCCGGGAAGCTAGAGTAAGTAGTTCGCCAGTTAATAGTTTGCGCAACGTTGTTGCCATT
GCTACAGGCATCGTGGTGTCACGCTCGTCGTTTGGTATGGCTTCATTCAGCTCCGGTTCCCAACGATCAA
GGCGAGTTACATGATCCCCCATGTTGTGCAAAAAAGCGGTTAGCTCCTTCGGTCCTCCGATCGTTGTCAG
AAGTAAGTTGGCCGCAGTGTTATCACTCATGGTTATGGCAGCACTGCATAATTCTCTTACTGTCATGCCA
TCCGTAAGATGCTTTTCTGTGACTGGTGAGTACTCAACCAAGTCATTCTGAGAATAGTGTATGCGGCGAC
CGAGTTGCTCTTGCCCGGCGTCAATACGGGATAATACCGCGCCACATAGCAGAACTTTAAAAGTGCTCAT
CATTGGAAAACGTTCTTCGGGGCGAAAACTCTCAAGGATCTTACCGCTGTTGAGATCCAGTTCGATGTAA
CCCACTCGTGCACCCAACTGATCTTCAGCATCTTTTACTTTCACCAGCGTTTCTGGGTGAGCAAAAACAG
GAAGGCAAAATGCCGCAAAAAAGGGAATAAGGGCGACACGGAAATGTTGAATACTCATACTCTTCCTTTT
TCAATATTATTGAAGCATTTATCAGGGTTATTGTCTCATGAGCGGATACATATTTGAATGTATTTAGAAA
AATAAACAAATAGGGGTTCCGCGCACATTTCCCCGAAAAGTGCCACCTGGGTCGAGAAGTAATATTAAGG
TACGGGAGGTACTTGGAGCGGCCGCAATAAAATATCTTTATTTTCATTACATCTGTGTGTTGGTTTTTTG
TGTGAATCGATAGTACTAACATACGCTCTCCATCAAAACAAAACGAAACAAAACAAACTAGCAAAATAGG
CTGTCCCCAGTGCAAGTGCAGGTGCCAGAACATTTCTCTATCGATAGTCGACCAATTGCTCGAGGAATTC
TATATAATGGAAGCTTGACCGGAGCCGTTAGTTGCCCGTCGGACGCGATTTGCGAGGCGCTTTATGCGCG
CACCGGAGCCACCATGGCCAATTTACTGACCGTACACCAAAATTTGCCTGCATTACCGGTCGATGCAACG
AGTGATGAGGTTCGCAAGAACCTGATGGACATGTTCAGGGATCGCCAGGCGTTTTCTGAGCATACCTGGA
AAATGCTTCTGTCCGTTTGCCGGTCGTGGGCGGCATGGTGCAAGTTGAATAACCGGAAATGGTTTCCCGC
AGAACCTGAAGATGTTCGCGATTATCTTCTATATCTTCAGGCGCGCGGTCTGGCAGTAAAAACTATCCAG
CAACATTTGGGCCAGCTAAACATGCTTCATCGTCGGTCCGGGCTGCCACGACCAAGTGACAGCAATGCTG
TTTCACTGGTTATGCGGCGGATCCGAAAAGAAAACGTTGATGCCGGTGAACGTGCAAAACAGGCTCTAGC
GTTCGAACGCACTGATTTCGACCAGGTTCGTTCACTCATGGAAAATAGCGATCGCTGCCAGGATATACGT
AATCTGGCATTTCTGGGGATTGCTTATAACACCCTGTTACGTATAGCCGAAATTGCCAGGATCAGGGTTA
AAGATATCTCACGTACTGACGGTGGGAGAATGTTAATCCATATTGGCAGAACGAAAACGCTGGTTAGCAC
CGCAGGTGTAGAGAAGGCACTTAGCCTGGGGGTAACTAAACTGGTCGAGCGATGGATTTCCGTCTCTGGT
GTAGCTGATGATCCGAATAACTACCTGTTTTGCCGGGTCAGAAAAAATGGTGTTGCCGCGCCATCTGCCA
CCAGCCAGCTATCAACTCGCGCCCTGGAAGGGATTTTTGAAGCAACTCATCGATTGATTTACGGCGCTAA
GGATGACTCTGGTCAGAGATACCTGGCCTGGTCTGGACACAGTGCCCGTGTCGGAGCCGCGCGAGATATG
GCCCGCGCTGGAGTTTCAATACCGGAGATCATGCAAGCTGGTGGCTGGACCAATGTAAATATTGTCATGA
ACTATATCCGTAACCTGGATAGTGAAACAGGGGCAATGGTGCGCCTGCTGGAAGATGGCGATGGACCGGT
GGAACAAAAACTTATTTCTGAAGAAGATCTGTGAGCATCGCGGCCGGCCGCACTCCTCAGGTGCAGGCTG
CCTATCAGAAGGTGGTGGCTGGTGTGGCCAATGCCCTGGCTCACAAATACCACTGAGATCTTTTTCCCTC
TGCCAAAAATTATGGGGACATCATGAAGCCCCTTGAGCATCTGACTTCTGGCTAATAAAGGAAATTTATT
TTCATTGCAATAGTGTGTTGGAATTTTTTGTGTCTCTCACTCGGAAGGACATATGGGAGGGCAAATCATT
TAAAACATCAGAATGAGTATTTGGTTTAGAGTTTGGCAACATATGCCCATATGCTGGCTGCCATGAACAA
AGGTTGGCTATAAAGAGGTCATCAGTATATGAAACAGCCCCCTGCTGTCCATTCCTTATTCCATAGAAAA
GCCTTGACTTGAGGTTAGATTTTTTTTATATTTTGTTTTGTGTTATTTTTTTCTTTAACATCCCTAAAAT
TTTCCTTACATGTTTTACTAGCCAGATTTTTCCTCCTCTCCTGACTACTCCCAGTCATAGCTGTCCCTCT
TCTCTTATGGAGATCCCTCGACCTGCAGCCCAAGCTTGGCGTAATCATGGTCATAGCTGTTTCCTGTGTG
AAATTGTTATCCGCTCACAATTCCACACAACATACGAGCCGGAAGCATAAAGTGTAAAGCCTGGGGTGCC
TAATGAGTGAGCTAACTCACATTAATTGCGTTGCGCTCACTGCCCGCTTTCCAGTCGGGAAACCTGTCGT
GCCAGCGGATCCGCATCTCAATTAGTCAGCAACCATAGTCCCGCCCCTAACTCCGCCCATCCCGCCCCTA
ACTCCGCCCAGTTCCGCCCATTCTCCGCCCCATGGCTGACTAATTTTTTTTATTTATGCAGAGGCCGAGG
CCGCCTCGGCCTCTGAGCTATTCCAGAAGTAGTGAGGAGGCTTTTTTGGAGGCCTAGGCTTTTGCAAAAA
GCTAACTTGTTTATTGCAGCTTATAATGGTTACAAATAAAGCAATAGCATCACAAATTTCACAAATAAAG
CATTTTTTTCACTGCATTCTAGTTGTGGTTTGTCCAAACTCATCAATGTATCTTATCATGTCTGGATCCG
CTGCATTAATGAATCGGCCAACGCGCGGGGAGAGGCGGTTTGCGTATTGGGCGCTCTTCCGCTTCCTCGC
TCACTGACTCGCTGCGCTCGGTCGTTCGGCTGCGGCGAGCGGTATCAGCTCACTCAAAGGCGGTAATACG
GTTATCCACAGAATCAGGGGATAACGCAGGAAAGAACATGTGAGCAAA
